>Addgene plasmid #132127 | pDONR221_SLC29A3 | addgene full sequence | sequence record 265775 | Addgene NGS Result
CTTTCCTGCGTTATCCCCTGATTCTGTGGATAACCGTATTACCGCCTTTGAGTGAGCTGATACCGCTCGC
CGCAGCCGAACGACCGAGCGCAGCGAGTCAGTGAGCGAGGAAGCGGAAGAGCGCCCAATACGCAAACCGC
CTCTCCCCGCGCGTTGGCCGATTCATTAATGCAGCTGGCACGACAGGTTTCCCGACTGGAAAGCGGGCAG
TGAGCGCAACGCAATTAATACGCGTACCGCTAGCCAGGAAGAGTTTGTAGAAACGCAAAAAGGCCATCCG
TCAGGATGGCCTTCTGCTTAGTTTGATGCCTGGCAGTTTATGGCGGGCGTCCTGCCCGCCACCCTCCGGG
CCGTTGCTTCACAACGTTCAAATCCGCTCCCGGCGGATTTGTCCTACTCAGGAGAGCGTTCACCGACAAA
CAACAGATAAAACGAAAGGCCCAGTCTTCCGACTGAGCCTTTCGTTTTATTTGATGCCTGGCAGTTCCCT
ACTCTCGCGTTAACGCTAGCATGGATGTTTTCCCAGTCACGACGTTGTAAAACGACGGCCAGTCTTAAGC
TCGGGCCCCAAATAATGATTTTATTTTGACTGATAGTGACCTGTTCGTTGCAACACATTGATGAGCAATG
CTTTTTTATAATGCCAACTTTGTACAAAAAAGCAGGCTCCACCATGGCCGTGGTGAGCGAGGACGATTTC
CAGCACAGCTCCAACTCCACCTACAGGACCACATCTAGCTCCCTGAGGGCAGACCAGGAGGCCCTGCTGG
AGAAGCTGCTGGATAGGCCACCTCCAGGACTGCAGAGGCCAGAGGACAGATTTTGCGGCACATACATCAT
CTTCTTTTCCCTGGGCATCGGCTCTCTGCTGCCTTGGAACTTCTTTATCACCGCCAAGGAGTATTGGATG
TTCAAGCTGAGAAATTCTAGCTCCCCAGCAACAGGAGAGGACCCTGAGGGCTCCGATATCCTGAATTACT
TCGAGTCTTATCTGGCAGTGGCAAGCACCGTGCCATCCATGCTGTGCCTGGTGGCCAACTTTCTGCTGGT
GAATCGGGTGGCCGTGCACATCAGAGTGCTGGCCTCCCTGACCGTGATCCTGGCCATCTTCATGGTCATC
ACAGCCCTGGTGAAGGTGGATACCTCTAGCTGGACAAGGGGCTTCTTTGCCGTGACCATCGTGTGCATGG
TCATCCTGAGCGGCGCCTCCACCGTGTTCTCCTCTAGCATCTACGGCATGACAGGCTCCTTTCCTATGCG
CAACAGCCAGGCCCTGATCTCCGGAGGAGCAATGGGAGGCACCGTGTCTGCCGTGGCAAGCCTGGTGGAC
CTGGCAGCATCCTCTGATGTGCGGAATAGCGCCCTGGCCTTCTTTCTGACCGCCACAGTGTTCCTGGTGC
TGTGCATGGGCCTGTACCTGCTGCTGAGCAGACTGGAGTATGCCAGGTACTATATGAGGCCAGTGCTGGC
AGCACACGTGTTCTCCGGAGAGGAGGAGCTGCCACAGGACTCTCTGAGCGCCCCATCTGTGGCAAGCCGG
TTTATCGATTCCCACACCCCCCCTCTGAGACCAATCCTGAAGAAGACAGCCTCTCTGGGCTTCTGCGTGA
CCTACGTGTTCTTTATCACATCTCTGATCTATCCCGCCATCTGTACCAACATCGAGAGCCTGAATAAGGG
CTCCGGCTCTCTGTGGACCACAAAGTTCTTTATCCCTCTGACCACATTCCTGCTGTACAACTTTGCAGAC
CTGTGCGGCAGGCAGCTGACAGCATGGATCCAGGTGCCAGGCCCCAATTCTAAGGCCCTGCCAGGCTTCG
TGCTGCTGAGGACCTGCCTGATCCCTCTGTTCGTGCTGTGCAACTACCAGCCACGCGTGCACCTGAAGAC
AGTGGTGTTTCAGAGCGACGTGTACCCCGCCCTGCTGAGCTCCCTGCTGGGACTGTCTAATGGCTACCTG
AGCACCCTGGCCCTGCTGTATGGCCCTAAGATCGTGCCAAGAGAGCTGGCCGAGGCCACAGGCGTGGTCA
TGAGCTTCTACGTGTGCCTGGGACTGACCCTGGGATCCGCCTGTTCTACACTGCTGGTGCACCTGATCGA
CCCAGCTTTCTTGTACAAAGTTGGCATTATAAGAAAGCATTGCTTATCAATTTGTTGCAACGAACAGGTC
ACTATCAGTCAAAATAAAATCATTATTTGCCATCCAGCTGATATCCCCTATAGTGAGTCGTATTACATGG
TCATAGCTGTTTCCTGGCAGCTCTGGCCCGTGTCTCAAAATCTCTGATGTTACATTGCACAAGATAAAAA
TATATCATCATGAACAATAAAACTGTCTGCTTACATAAACAGTAATACAAGGGGTGTTATGAGCCATATT
CAACGGGAAACGTCGAGGCCGCGATTAAATTCCAACATGGATGCTGATTTATATGGGTATAAATGGGCTC
GCGATAATGTCGGGCAATCAGGTGCGACAATCTATCGCTTGTATGGGAAGCCCGATGCGCCAGAGTTGTT
TCTGAAACATGGCAAAGGTAGCGTTGCCAATGATGTTACAGATGAGATGGTCAGACTAAACTGGCTGACG
GAATTTATGCCTCTTCCGACCATCAAGCATTTTATCCGTACTCCTGATGATGCATGGTTACTCACCACTG
CGATCCCCGGAAAAACAGCATTCCAGGTATTAGAAGAATATCCTGATTCAGGTGAAAATATTGTTGATGC
GCTGGCAGTGTTCCTGCGCCGGTTGCATTCGATTCCTGTTTGTAATTGTCCTTTTAACAGCGATCGCGTA
TTTCGTCTCGCTCAGGCGCAATCACGAATGAATAACGGTTTGGTTGATGCGAGTGATTTTGATGACGAGC
GTAATGGCTGGCCTGTTGAACAAGTCTGGAAAGAAATGCATAAACTTTTGCCATTCTCACCGGATTCAGT
CGTCACTCATGGTGATTTCTCACTTGATAACCTTATTTTTGACGAGGGGAAATTAATAGGTTGTATTGAT
GTTGGACGAGTCGGAATCGCAGACCGATACCAGGATCTTGCCATCCTATGGAACTGCCTCGGTGAGTTTT
CTCCTTCATTACAGAAACGGCTTTTTCAAAAATATGGTATTGATAATCCTGATATGAATAAATTGCAGTT
TCATTTGATGCTCGATGAGTTTTTCTAATCAGAATTGGTTAATTGGTTGTAACACTGGCAGAGCATTACG
CTGACTTGACGGGACGGCGCAAGCTCATGACCAAAATCCCTTAACGTGAGTTACGCGTCGTTCCACTGAG
CGTCAGACCCCGTAGAAAAGATCAAAGGATCTTCTTGAGATCCTTTTTTTCTGCGCGTAATCTGCTGCTT
GCAAACAAAAAAACCACCGCTACCAGCGGTGGTTTGTTTGCCGGATCAAGAGCTACCAACTCTTTTTCCG
AAGGTAACTGGCTTCAGCAGAGCGCAGATACCAAATACTGTTCTTCTAGTGTAGCCGTAGTTAGGCCACC
ACTTCAAGAACTCTGTAGCACCGCCTACATACCTCGCTCTGCTAATCCTGTTACCAGTGGCTGCTGCCAG
TGGCGATAAGTCGTGTCTTACCGGGTTGGACTCAAGACGATAGTTACCGGATAAGGCGCAGCGGTCGGGC
TGAACGGGGGGTTCGTGCACACAGCCCAGCTTGGAGCGAACGACCTACACCGAACTGAGATACCTACAGC
GTGAGCTATGAGAAAGCGCCACGCTTCCCGAAGGGAGAAAGGCGGACAGGTATCCGGTAAGCGGCAGGGT
CGGAACAGGAGAGCGCACGAGGGAGCTTCCAGGGGGAAACGCCTGGTATCTTTATAGTCCTGTCGGGTTT
CGCCACCTCTGACTTGAGCGTCGATTTTTGTGATGCTCGTCAGGGGGGCGGAGCCTATGGAAAAACGCCA
GCAACGCGGCCTTTTTACGGTTCCTGGCCTTTTGCTGGCCTTTTGCTCACATGTT
Features (pLannotate 1.2.2; 10 found; start..end, strand, type, name):
    121..213     +  CDS            lacI (fragment): lac repressor; lacI; The lac repressor binds to the lac operator to inhibit transcription in E. coli. This inhibition can be relieved by adding lactose or isopropyl-β-D-thiogalactopyranoside (IPTG).
    268..295     -  terminator     rrnB T2 terminator: transcription terminator T2 from the E. coli rrnB gene
    427..470     +  terminator     rrnB T1 terminator: Escherichia coli rrnB; transcription terminator T1 from the E. coli rrnB gene
    517..553     -  CDS            lacZα (fragment): LacZα fragment of β-galactosidase; lacZ fragment
    569..668     +  protein_bind   attL1: mutant version of attL; recombination site for the Gateway® LR reaction LR Clonase™
    674..2098    +  CDS            SLC29A3: S29A3_HUMAN - Also known as ENT3. Experimental evidence at protein level: Swiss-Prot protein existence level 1. Mediates both influx and efflux of nucleosides across the membrane (equilibrative transporter). Mediates transport of adenine, adenosine and uridine, as well as several nucleoside analog drugs, such as anticancer and antiviral agents, including cladribine, cordycepin, tubercidin and AZT. Does not transport hypoxanthine. From Homo sapiens (Human).
   2100..2199    -  protein_bind   attL2: mutant version of attL; recombination site for the Gateway® LR reaction LR Clonase™
   2217..2235    -  promoter       T7 promoter: promoter for bacteriophage T7 RNA polymerase
   2369..3178    +  CDS            KanR: aminoglycoside phosphotransferase; aph(3')-Ia; confers resistance to kanamycin in bacteria or G418 (Geneticin®) in eukaryotes
   3325..3913    +  rep_origin     ori: high-copy-number ColE1/pMB1/pBR322/pUC origin of replication
