[The description below was written by a language model from this plasmid's Addgene catalogue record and pLannotate feature annotations shown in this document.]
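Description:
pDONR221_SLC29A3 is a Gateway entry clone built on the pDONR221 backbone, carrying a codon-optimized open reading frame for human SLC29A3 (also known as ENT3), an equilibrative nucleoside transporter. The plasmid is about 4 kb in total and is propagated in E. coli through a high-copy ColE1/pUC-type origin, with selection by a kanamycin resistance gene (aminoglycoside phosphotransferase). Although the catalogue lists the vector type as mammalian expression, the annotated features show no eukaryotic promoter or polyadenylation signal. In this form the construct is a shuttle for the ORF rather than an expression plasmid in its own right.

The 1,425 bp SLC29A3 coding sequence sits between attL1 and attL2 recombination sites, so an LR Clonase reaction can move it directionally into any attR-containing destination vector. The choice of destination vector then supplies the promoter, tags and host-specific elements. Upstream of attL1 lie the rrnB T1 and T2 transcription terminators, which insulate the insert from read-through transcription in bacteria. A T7 promoter lies just beyond attL2 and points back towards the insert. Short lacI and lacZα fragments are also annotated and appear to be backbone remnants with no functional role. M13 forward and reverse priming sites flanking the cassette are recorded for sequence verification.

According to the annotation, the encoded protein mediates influx and efflux of nucleosides such as adenosine and uridine, as well as adenine and several nucleoside analogue drugs. The clone belongs to a consortium collection of solute carrier ORFs intended for subcloning into custom expression vectors to study SLC transporters and their relevance to drug discovery.
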