Addgene plasmid #132127: pDONR221_SLC29A3
Purpose: Gateway entry clone with codon-optimized ORF sequence for subcloning into custom expression vectors
Depositing lab: RESOLUTE Consortium & Giulio Superti-Furga. Depositing organization: CeMM Research Center for Molecular Medicine. Publication: The RESOLUTE consortium: unlocking SLC transporters for drug discovery. Superti-Furga G, Lackner D, Wiedmer T, Ingles-Prieto A, Barbosa B, Girardi E, Goldmann U, Gurtl B, Klavins K, Klimek C, Lindinger S, Lineiro-Retes E, Muller AC, Onstein S, Redinger G, Reil D, Sedlyarov V, Wolf G, Crawford M, Everley R, ... Steppan CM. Nat Rev Drug Discov. 2020 Jul;19(7):429-430. doi: 10.1038/d41573-020-00056-6. PubMed 32265506.
Backbone
  Vector backbone: pDONR221
  Backbone manufacturer: Thermo Fisher Scientific
  Backbone size w/o insert (bp): 2550
  Vector type: Mammalian Expression
Growth in bacteria
  Bacterial resistance: Kanamycin, 50 μg/mL
  Growth temperature: 37°C
  Growth strain: Stbl3
  Copy number: High Copy
Gene/Insert
  Gene/Insert name: SLC29A3 (alt name: ENT3, FLJ11160)
  Species: H. sapiens (human)
  Insert size (bp): 1425
  Entrez Gene: SLC29A3 (a.k.a. ENT3, HCLAP, HJCD, PHID)
  Cloning method: Gateway Cloning
  Sequencing primers: 5′ M13-fwd; 3′ M13-rev
Terms and licenses: Academic/Nonprofit Terms; Industry Terms
Depositor comments: For more information on the full Resolute plasmid collection, please see www.addgene.org/depositor-collections/re-solute/. Please provide your feedback on this plasmid to the RESOLUTE consortium by filling out their RESOLUTE repository feedback form: https://forms.office.com/Pages/ResponsePage.aspx?id=0e05yklzmkS7rjFGQL4N7z4feCLQvEJAmVcOCM_u885UN1JJRko0Ukg4TVQwNTZLOUxPQVJWT1NHUCQlQCN0PWcu
How to cite: pDONR221_SLC29A3 was a gift from RESOLUTE Consortium & Giulio Superti-Furga (Addgene plasmid # 132127 ; http://n2t.net/addgene:132127 ; RRID:Addgene_132127)
