>Addgene plasmid #132127 | pDONR221_SLC29A3 | depositor partial sequence | sequence record 253654 | Codon-optimized ORF of SLC29A3
ATGGCCGTGGTGAGCGAGGACGATTTCCAGCACAGCTCCAACTCCACCTACAGGACCACATCTAGCTCCC
TGAGGGCAGACCAGGAGGCCCTGCTGGAGAAGCTGCTGGATAGGCCACCTCCAGGACTGCAGAGGCCAGA
GGACAGATTTTGCGGCACATACATCATCTTCTTTTCCCTGGGCATCGGCTCTCTGCTGCCTTGGAACTTC
TTTATCACCGCCAAGGAGTATTGGATGTTCAAGCTGAGAAATTCTAGCTCCCCAGCAACAGGAGAGGACC
CTGAGGGCTCCGATATCCTGAATTACTTCGAGTCTTATCTGGCAGTGGCAAGCACCGTGCCATCCATGCT
GTGCCTGGTGGCCAACTTTCTGCTGGTGAATCGGGTGGCCGTGCACATCAGAGTGCTGGCCTCCCTGACC
GTGATCCTGGCCATCTTCATGGTCATCACAGCCCTGGTGAAGGTGGATACCTCTAGCTGGACAAGGGGCT
TCTTTGCCGTGACCATCGTGTGCATGGTCATCCTGAGCGGCGCCTCCACCGTGTTCTCCTCTAGCATCTA
CGGCATGACAGGCTCCTTTCCTATGCGCAACAGCCAGGCCCTGATCTCCGGAGGAGCAATGGGAGGCACC
GTGTCTGCCGTGGCAAGCCTGGTGGACCTGGCAGCATCCTCTGATGTGCGGAATAGCGCCCTGGCCTTCT
TTCTGACCGCCACAGTGTTCCTGGTGCTGTGCATGGGCCTGTACCTGCTGCTGAGCAGACTGGAGTATGC
CAGGTACTATATGAGGCCAGTGCTGGCAGCACACGTGTTCTCCGGAGAGGAGGAGCTGCCACAGGACTCT
CTGAGCGCCCCATCTGTGGCAAGCCGGTTTATCGATTCCCACACCCCCCCTCTGAGACCAATCCTGAAGA
AGACAGCCTCTCTGGGCTTCTGCGTGACCTACGTGTTCTTTATCACATCTCTGATCTATCCCGCCATCTG
TACCAACATCGAGAGCCTGAATAAGGGCTCCGGCTCTCTGTGGACCACAAAGTTCTTTATCCCTCTGACC
ACATTCCTGCTGTACAACTTTGCAGACCTGTGCGGCAGGCAGCTGACAGCATGGATCCAGGTGCCAGGCC
CCAATTCTAAGGCCCTGCCAGGCTTCGTGCTGCTGAGGACCTGCCTGATCCCTCTGTTCGTGCTGTGCAA
CTACCAGCCACGCGTGCACCTGAAGACAGTGGTGTTTCAGAGCGACGTGTACCCCGCCCTGCTGAGCTCC
CTGCTGGGACTGTCTAATGGCTACCTGAGCACCCTGGCCCTGCTGTATGGCCCTAAGATCGTGCCAAGAG
AGCTGGCCGAGGCCACAGGCGTGGTCATGAGCTTCTACGTGTGCCTGGGACTGACCCTGGGATCCGCCTG
TTCTACACTGCTGGTGCACCTGATC
